Addgene plasmid #163256: A0A090SY56
Purpose: Inducible expression of UniProt identifier A0A090SY56
Depositing lab: Martin Engqvist. Depositing organization: Chalmers University of Technology. Publication: Experimental and computational investigation of enzyme functional annotations uncovers misannotation in the EC 1.1.3.15 enzyme class. Rembeza E, Engqvist MKM. PLoS Comput Biol. 2021 Sep 23;17(9):e1009446. doi: 10.1371/journal.pcbi.1009446. eCollection 2021 Sep. PubMed 34555022.
Backbone
  Vector backbone: pET21a(+)
  Vector type: Bacterial Expression
Growth in bacteria
  Bacterial resistance: Ampicillin, 100 μg/mL
  Growth temperature: 37°C
  Growth strain: DH5alpha
  Copy number: High Copy
Gene/Insert
  Gene/Insert name: A0A090SY56 (alt name: flavoprotein oxidoreductase)
  Species: Vibrio maritimus
  Promoter: T7
  Tag / fusion protein: T7 (N terminal on backbone); 10xHis (C terminal on backbone)
  Cloning method: Unknown
  Sequencing primers: 5′ T7; 3′ T7-term
Terms and licenses: Academic/Nonprofit Terms; Industry Terms: Not Available to Industry
Depositor comments: Insert name is a UniProt identifier
How to cite: A0A090SY56 was a gift from Martin Engqvist (Addgene plasmid # 163256 ; http://n2t.net/addgene:163256 ; RRID:Addgene_163256)
