[The description below was written by a language model from this plasmid's Addgene catalogue record and pLannotate feature annotations shown in this document.]
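Description:
A0A090SY56 is a bacterial expression plasmid built on the pET21a(+) backbone for inducible production of a Vibrio maritimus protein, named after its UniProt identifier and described in the record as a flavoprotein oxidoreductase. The coding sequence sits downstream of a T7 promoter with an adjacent lac operator and the strong ribosome binding site from phage T7 gene 10, and transcription ends at the T7 terminator. The plasmid also carries lacI under its own promoter, so the lac repressor keeps the cassette off until IPTG or lactose is added. Expression also needs a host that supplies T7 RNA polymerase. The catalogue lists an N-terminal T7 tag and a C-terminal 10xHis tag, both from the backbone. The automated annotation finds a polyhistidine stretch after the insert (labelled as a 9xHis fragment) that would allow metal-affinity purification, but it does not call a T7 tag as a separate feature. It labels part of the insert as a fragment resembling E. coli lhgD (L-2-hydroxyglutarate dehydrogenase/oxidase), which reflects homology rather than the true source. A short hit to a T7 gene 10B-derived solubility tag just before the terminator is probably backbone sequence.

The plasmid is selected with ampicillin through the β-lactamase gene. It replicates from a ColE1/pMB1-type origin, with the pBR322-derived bom and rop elements present. The catalogue describes it as high copy, although rop normally moderates copy number. An f1 origin allows single-stranded DNA production. The tetracycline-resistance fragments are non-functional pBR322 remnants. The associated study experimentally tested enzyme functional annotations in the EC 1.1.3.15 class, so the plasmid appears to be intended for producing recombinant protein for activity characterisation.
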