Features (pLannotate 1.2.2; 19 found; start..end, strand, type, name):
      1..19      +  promoter       T7 promoter: promoter for bacteriophage T7 RNA polymerase
     20..44      +  protein_bind   lac operator: The lac repressor binds to the lac operator to inhibit transcription in E. coli. This inhibition can be relieved by adding lactose or isopropyl-β-D-thiogalactopyranoside (IPTG). lac repressor encoded by lacI
     59..81      +  RBS            RBS: efficient ribosome binding site from bacteriophage T7 gene 10 (Olins and Rangwala, 1989)
    101..634     +  CDS            lhgD (fragment): LHGD_ECOLI - Also known as lhgO From Escherichia coli (strain K12).
    731..754     +  CDS            9xHis (fragment): 9xHis affinity tag
    764..813     +  CDS            SET1 (fragment): solubility-enhancement tag derived from T7 phage gene 10B
    821..868     +  terminator     T7 terminator: transcription terminator for bacteriophage T7 RNA polymerase
    905..1333    +  rep_origin     f1 ori (sequence partly withheld): f1 bacteriophage origin of replication; arrow indicates direction of (+) strand synthesis
   1386..1490    +  promoter       AmpR promoter: bla
   1491..2351    +  CDS            AmpR: β-lactamase; bla; confers resistance to ampicillin, carbenicillin, and related antibiotics
   2522..3110    +  rep_origin     ori: high-copy-number ColE1/pMB1/pBR322/pUC origin of replication
   3296..3435    -  misc_feature   bom: basis of mobility region from pBR322
   3537..3728    -  CDS            rop: Rop protein, which maintains plasmids at low copy number; rop
   3745..4125    +  CDS            YPB1_ECOLX: Protein predicted: Swiss-Prot protein existence level 4. From Escherichia coli.
   4197..4488    -  CDS            TcR (fragment): tetracycline efflux protein; tet; confers resistance to tetracycline
   4503..4524    -  protein_bind   CAP binding site: CAP binding activates transcription in the presence of cAMP. E. coli catabolite activator protein
   4537..5619    -  CDS            lacI: lac repressor; lacI; The lac repressor binds to the lac operator to inhibit transcription in E. coli. This inhibition can be relieved by adding lactose or isopropyl-β-D-thiogalactopyranoside (IPTG).
   5620..5697    -  promoter       lacI promoter: lacI
   5705..5984    -  CDS            TcR (fragment): tetracycline efflux protein; tet; confers resistance to tetracycline
>Addgene plasmid #163256 | A0A090SY56 | addgene full sequence | sequence record 354357 | Addgene NGS Result
TAATACGACTCACTATAGGGGAATTGTGAGCGGATAACAATTCCCCTCTAGAAATAATTTTGTTTAACTT
TAAGAAGGAGATATACATATGGCGAAGGTGCATGACTTTATTGTGATTGGCGGTGGAATTGTTGGAGTGA
GCACGGCATGGCAACTTCAACGCAAGTACCCCCACGCTTCAATCGTGCTCGTCGAGAAAGAGAGTAATTT
TGCAAAGCATCAGACGGGTCACAACTCAGGCGTAATTCATGCTGGCGTGTATTATCAGCCTGGCTCACTG
AAAGCAGACTTTTGCAAGCGCGGTGCTGAAGCCACTAAACGTTTCTGTGCGCAACATAACATCAAAGTGG
AAAATTGCGGGAAACTGCTTGTAGCCACCAATGCCGTGGAGAAGCAGCGCATGGATGCCCTGTACGAACG
CTGCATCGAAAACGGGATTGACGTTAGTCTTTTGAGTCAAACGGAATTAGAGGAGATTGAGCCAAATATC
ACTGGCCTGGGCGCCATTAAAGTAGAGGCGACCTCGATTGTGGATTACCGCCTGGTCACACAGACCATGG
CGGAACAGTTCCAGCTTTTGGGTGGAGAAGTTTTACTCAGCACTGAAGTCACCGCGCTGACGGAACAGCA
GGATTGGTCTATCAGCATTGCAAGTCCAATGGAGCGTCAACCTTTATGTAAACTGGCGAATCTCTCATGC
GCGGCTGGAGCGGCCGCACTCGAGCATCATCACCATCACCACCACCACCACCACTGAGATCCGGCTGCTA
ACAAAGCCCGAAAGGAAGCTGAGTTGGCTGCTGCCACCGCTGAGCAATAACTAGCATAACCCCTTGGGGC
CTCTAAACGGGTCTTGAGGGGTTTTTTGCTGAAAGGAGGAACTATATCCGGATTGGCGAATGGG
[124 nt withheld, positions 905-1028]
C
[91 nt withheld, positions 1030-1120]
A
[49 nt withheld, positions 1122-1170]
CCTTTGACGTTGGAGTCCACGTTCTTT
[37 nt withheld, positions 1198-1234]
ACCCTATCTCGGTCTATTCTTTTGATTTATAAGGGATTTTGCCGATTTCGGCCTATTGGTTAAAAAATGA
GCTGATTTAACAAAAATTTAACGCGAATTTTAACAAAATATTAACGCTTACAATTTAGGTGGCACTTTTC
GGGGAAATGTGCGCGGAACCCCTATTTGTTTATTTTTCTAAATACATTCAAATATGTATCCGCTCATGAG
ACAATAACCCTGATAAATGCTTCAATAATATTGAAAAAGGAAGAGTATGAGTATTCAACATTTCCGTGTC
GCCCTTATTCCCTTTTTTGCGGCATTTTGCCTTCCTGTTTTTGCTCACCCAGAAACGCTGGTGAAAGTAA
AAGATGCTGAAGATCAGTTGGGTGCACGAGTGGGTTACATCGAACTGGATCTCAACAGCGGTAAGATCCT
TGAGAGTTTTCGCCCCGAAGAACGTTTTCCAATGATGAGCACTTTTAAAGTTCTGCTATGTGGCGCGGTA
TTATCCCGTATTGACGCCGGGCAAGAGCAACTCGGTCGCCGCATACACTATTCTCAGAATGACTTGGTTG
AGTACTCACCAGTCACAGAAAAGCATCTTACGGATGGCATGACAGTAAGAGAATTATGCAGTGCTGCCAT
AACCATGAGTGATAACACTGCGGCCAACTTACTTCTGACAACGATCGGAGGACCGAAGGAGCTAACCGCT
TTTTTGCACAACATGGGGGATCATGTAACTCGCCTTGATCGTTGGGAACCGGAGCTGAATGAAGCCATAC
CAAACGACGAGCGTGACACCACGATGCCTGCAGCAATGGCAACAACGTTGCGCAAACTATTAACTGGCGA
ACTACTTACTCTAGCTTCCCGGCAACAATTAATAGACTGGATGGAGGCGGATAAAGTTGCAGGACCACTT
CTGCGCTCGGCCCTTCCGGCTGGCTGGTTTATTGCTGATAAATCTGGAGCCGGTGAGCGTGGGTCTCGCG
GTATCATTGCAGCACTGGGGCCAGATGGTAAGCCCTCCCGTATCGTAGTTATCTACACGACGGGGAGTCA
GGCAACTATGGATGAACGAAATAGACAGATCGCTGAGATAGGTGCCTCACTGATTAAGCATTGGTAACTG
TCAGACCAAGTTTACTCATATATACTTTAGATTGATTTAAAACTTCATTTTTAATTTAAAAGGATCTAGG
TGAAGATCCTTTTTGATAATCTCATGACCAAAATCCCTTAACGTGAGTTTTCGTTCCACTGAGCGTCAGA
CCCCGTAGAAAAGATCAAAGGATCTTCTTGAGATCCTTTTTTTCTGCGCGTAATCTGCTGCTTGCAAACA
AAAAAACCACCGCTACCAGCGGTGGTTTGTTTGCCGGATCAAGAGCTACCAACTCTTTTTCCGAAGGTAA
CTGGCTTCAGCAGAGCGCAGATACCAAATACTGTCCTTCTAGTGTAGCCGTAGTTAGGCCACCACTTCAA
GAACTCTGTAGCACCGCCTACATACCTCGCTCTGCTAATCCTGTTACCAGTGGCTGCTGCCAGTGGCGAT
AAGTCGTGTCTTACCGGGTTGGACTCAAGACGATAGTTACCGGATAAGGCGCAGCGGTCGGGCTGAACGG
GGGGTTCGTGCACACAGCCCAGCTTGGAGCGAACGACCTACACCGAACTGAGATACCTACAGCGTGAGCT
ATGAGAAAGCGCCACGCTTCCCGAAGGGAGAAAGGCGGACAGGTATCCGGTAAGCGGCAGGGTCGGAACA
GGAGAGCGCACGAGGGAGCTTCCAGGGGGAAACGCCTGGTATCTTTATAGTCCTGTCGGGTTTCGCCACC
TCTGACTTGAGCGTCGATTTTTGTGATGCTCGTCAGGGGGGCGGAGCCTATGGAAAAACGCCAGCAACGC
GGCCTTTTTACGGTTCCTGGCCTTTTGCTGGCCTTTTGCTCACATGTTCTTTCCTGCGTTATCCCCTGAT
TCTGTGGATAACCGTATTACCGCCTTTGAGTGAGCTGATACCGCTCGCCGCAGCCGAACGACCGAGCGCA
GCGAGTCAGTGAGCGAGGAAGCGGAAGAGCGCCTGATGCGGTATTTTCTCCTTACGCATCTGTGCGGTAT
TTCACACCGCAATGGTGCACTCTCAGTACAATCTGCTCTGATGCCGCATAGTTAAGCCAGTATACACTCC
GCTATCGCTACGTGACTGGGTCATGGCTGCGCCCCGACACCCGCCAACACCCGCTGACGCGCCCTGACGG
GCTTGTCTGCTCCCGGCATCCGCTTACAGACAAGCTGTGACCGTCTCCGGGAGCTGCATGTGTCAGAGGT
TTTCACCGTCATCACCGAAACGCGCGAGGCAGCTGCGGTAAAGCTCATCAGCGTGGTCGTGAAGCGATTC
ACAGATGTCTGCCTGTTCATCCGCGTCCAGCTCGTTGAGTTTCTCCAGAAGCGTTAATGTCTGGCTTCTG
ATAAAGCGGGCCATGTTAAGGGCGGTTTTTTCCTGTTTGGTCACTGATGCCTCCGTGTAAGGGGGATTTC
TGTTCATGGGGGTAATGATACCGATGAAACGAGAGAGGATGCTCACGATACGGGTTACTGATGATGAACA
TGCCCGGTTACTGGAACGTTGTGAGGGTAAACAACTGGCGGTATGGATGCGGCGGGACCAGAGAAAAATC
ACTCAGGGTCAATGCCAGCGCTTCGTTAATACAGATGTAGGTGTTCCACAGGGTAGCCAGCAGCATCCTG
CGATGCAGATCCGGAACATAATGGTGCAGGGCGCTGACTTCCGCGTTTCCAGACTTTACGAAACACGGAA
ACCGAAGACCATTCATGTTGTTGCTCAGGTCGCAGACGTTTTGCAGCAGCAGTCGCTTCACGTTCGCTCG
CGTATCGGTGATTCATTCTGCTAACCAGTAAGGCAACCCCGCCAGCCTAGCCGGGTCCTCAACGACAGGA
GCACGATCATGCGCACCCGTGGGGCCGCCATGCCGGCGATAATGGCCTGCTTCTCGCCGAAACGTTTGGT
GGCGGGACCAGTGACGAAGGCTTGAGCGAGGGCGTGCAAGATTCCGAATACCGCAAGCGACAGGCCGATC
ATCGTCGCGCTCCAGCGAAAGCGGTCCTCGCCGAAAATGACCCAGAGCGCTGCCGGCACCTGTCCTACGA
GTTGCATGATAAAGAAGACAGTCATAAGTGCGGCGACGATAGTCATGCCCCGCGCCCACCGGAAGGAGCT
GACTGGGTTGAAGGCTCTCAAGGGCATCGGTCGAGATCCCGGTGCCTAATGAGTGAGCTAACTTACATTA
ATTGCGTTGCGCTCACTGCCCGCTTTCCAGTCGGGAAACCTGTCGTGCCAGCTGCATTAATGAATCGGCC
AACGCGCGGGGAGAGGCGGTTTGCGTATTGGGCGCCAGGGTGGTTTTTCTTTTCACCAGTGAGACGGGCA
ACAGCTGATTGCCCTTCACCGCCTGGCCCTGAGAGAGTTGCAGCAAGCGGTCCACGCTGGTTTGCCCCAG
CAGGCGAAAATCCTGTTTGATGGTGGTTAACGGCGGGATATAACATGAGCTGTCTTCGGTATCGTCGTAT
CCCACTACCGAGATATCCGCACCAACGCGCAGCCCGGACTCGGTAATGGCGCGCATTGCGCCCAGCGCCA
TCTGATCGTTGGCAACCAGCATCGCAGTGGGAACGATGCCCTCATTCAGCATTTGCATGGTTTGTTGAAA
ACCGGACATGGCACTCCAGTCGCCTTCCCGTTCCGCTATCGGCTGAATTTGATTGCGAGTGAGATATTTA
TGCCAGCCAGCCAGACGCAGACGCGCCGAGACAGAACTTAATGGGCCCGCTAACAGCGCGATTTGCTGGT
GACCCAATGCGACCAGATGCTCCACGCCCAGTCGCGTACCGTCTTCATGGGAGAAAATAATACTGTTGAT
GGGTGTCTGGTCAGAGACATCAAGAAATAACGCCGGAACATTAGTGCAGGCAGCTTCCACAGCAATGGCA
TCCTGGTCATCCAGCGGATAGTTAATGATCAGCCCACTGACGCGTTGCGCGAGAAGATTGTGCACCGCCG
CTTTACAGGCTTCGACGCCGCTTCGTTCTACCATCGACACCACCACGCTGGCACCCAGTTGATCGGCGCG
AGATTTAATCGCCGCGACAATTTGCGACGGCGCGTGCAGGGCCAGACTGGAGGTGGCAACGCCAATCAGC
AACGACTGTTTGCCCGCCAGTTGTTGTGCCACGCGGTTGGGAATGTAATTCAGCTCCGCCATCGCCGCTT
CCACTTTTTCCCGCGTTTTCGCAGAAACGTGGCTGGCCTGGTTCACCACGCGGGAAACGGTCTGATAAGA
GACACCGGCATACTCTGCGACATCGTATAACGTTACTGGTTTCACATTCACCACCCTGAATTGACTCTCT
TCCGGGCGCTATCATGCCATACCGCGAAAGGTTTTGCGCCATTCGATGGTGTCCGGGATCTCGACGCTCT
CCCTTATGCGACTCCTGCATTAGGAAGCAGCCCAGTAGTAGGTTGAGGCCGTTGAGCACCGCCGCCGCAA
GGAATGGTGCATGCAAGGAGATGGCGCCCAACAGTCCCCCGGCCACGGGGCCTGCCACCATACCCACGCC
GAAACAAGCGCTCATGAGCCCGAAGTGGCGAGCCCGATCTTCCCCATCGGTGATGTCGGCGATATAGGCG
CCAGCAACCGCACCTGTGGCGCCGGTGATGCCGGCCACGATGCGTCCGGCGTAGAGGATCGAGATCTCGA
TCCCGCGAAAT
