>Addgene plasmid #163256 | A0A090SY56 | depositor partial sequence | sequence record 316386 | insert gene sequence
ATGGCGAAGGTGCATGACTTTATTGTGATTGGCGGTGGAATTGTTGGAGTGAGCACGGCATGGCAACTTC
AACGCAAGTACCCCCACGCTTCAATCGTGCTCGTCGAGAAAGAGAGTAATTTTGCAAAGCATCAGACGGG
TCACAACTCAGGCGTAATTCATGCTGGCGTGTATTATCAGCCTGGCTCACTGAAAGCAGACTTTTGCAAG
CGCGGTGCTGAAGCCACTAAACGTTTCTGTGCGCAACATAACATCAAAGTGGAAAATTGCGGGAAACTGC
TTGTAGCCACCAATGCCGTGGAGAAGCAGCGCATGGATGCCCTGTACGAACGCTGCATCGAAAACGGGAT
TGACGTTAGTCTTTTGAGTCAAACGGAATTAGAGGAGATTGAGCCAAATATCACTGGCCTGGGCGCCATT
AAAGTAGAGGCGACCTCGATTGTGGATTACCGCCTGGTCACACAGACCATGGCGGAACAGTTCCAGCTTT
TGGGTGGAGAAGTTTTACTCAGCACTGAAGTCACCGCGCTGACGGAACAGCAGGATTGGTCTATCAGCAT
TGCAAGTCCAATGGAGCGTCAACCTTTATGTAAACTGGCGAATCTCTCATGCGCGGCTGGAGCGGCCGCA
CTCGAGCATCATCACCAT
